>Addgene plasmid #177134 | pGEX4T3-GST-PolB(K206A/K244A/T304I) | addgene full sequence | sequence record 350560 | Addgene NGS Result
CCCGTCTCACTGGTGAAAAGAAAAACCACCCTGGCGCCCAATACGCAAACCGCCTCTCCCCGCGCGTTGG
CCGATTCATTAATGCAGCTGGCACGACAGGTTTCCCGACTGGAAAGCGGGCAGTGAGCGCAACGCAATTA
ATGTAAGTTAGCTCACTCATTAGGCACCCCAGGCTTTACACTTTATGCTTCCGGCTCGTATGTTGTGTGG
AATTGTGAGCGGATAACAATTTCACACAGGAAACAGCTATGACCATGATTACGGATTCACTGGCCGTCGT
TTTACAACGTCGTGACTGGGAAAACCCTGGCGTTACCCAACTTAATCGCCTTGCAGCACATCCCCCTTTC
GCCAGCTGGCGTAATAGCGAAGAGGCCCGCACCGATCGCCCTTCCCAACAGTTGCGCAGCCTGAATGGCG
AATGGCGCTTTGCCTGGTTTCCGGCACCAGAAGCGGTGCCGGAAAGCTGGCTGGAGTGCGATCTTCCTGA
GGCCGATACTGTCGTCGTCCCCTCAAACTGGCAGATGCACGGTTACGATGCGCCCATCTACACCAACGTG
ACCTATCCCATTACGGTCAATCCGCCGTTTGTTCCCACGGAGAATCCGACGGGTTGTTACTCGCTCACAT
TTAATGTTGATGAAAGCTGGCTACAGGAAGGCCAGACGCGAATTATTTTTGATGGCGTTGGAATTAGCTT
ATCGACTGCACGGTGCACCAATGCTTCTGGCGTCAGGCAGCCATCGGAAGCTGTGGTATGGCTGTGCAGG
TCGTAAATCACTGCATAATTCGTGTCGCTCAAGGCGCACTCCCGTTCTGGATAATGTTTTTTGCGCCGAC
ATCATAACGGTTCTGGCAAATATTCTGAAATGAGCTGTTGACAATTAATCATCGGCTCGTATAATGTGTG
GAATTGTGAGCGGATAACAATTTCACACAGGAAACAGTATTCATGTCCCCTATACTAGGTTATTGGAAAA
TTAAGGGCCTTGTGCAACCCACTCGACTTCTTTTGGAATATCTTGAAGAAAAATATGAAGAGCATTTGTA
TGAGCGCGATGAAGGTGATAAATGGCGAAACAAAAAGTTTGAATTGGGTTTGGAGTTTCCCAATCTTCCT
TATTATATTGATGGTGATGTTAAATTAACACAGTCTATGGCCATCATACGTTATATAGCTGACAAGCACA
ACATGTTGGGTGGTTGTCCAAAAGAGCGTGCAGAGATTTCAATGCTTGAAGGAGCGGTTTTGGATATTAG
ATACGGTGTTTCGAGAATTGCATATAGTAAAGACTTTGAAACTCTCAAAGTTGATTTTCTTAGCAAGCTA
CCTGAAATGCTGAAAATGTTCGAAGATCGTTTATGTCATAAAACATATTTAAATGGTGATCATGTAACCC
ATCCTGACTTCATGTTGTATGACGCTCTTGATGTTGTTTTATACATGGACCCAATGTGCCTGGATGCGTT
CCCAAAATTAGTTTGTTTTAAAAAACGTATTGAAGCTATCCCACAAATTGATAAGTACTTGAAATCCAGC
AAGTATATAGCATGGCCTTTGCAGGGCTGGCAAGCCACGTTTGGTGGTGGCGACCATCCTCCAAAATCGG
ATCTGGTTCCGCGTGGATCCGAAAACCTGTATTTTCAGGGCTCGAATTCCCGGGTCGACATGAGCAAACG
GAAGGCGCCGCAGGAGACTCTCAACGGGGGAATCACCGACATGCTCACAGAACTCGCAAACTTTGAGAAG
AACGTGAGCCAAGCTATCCACAAGTACAATGCTTACAGAAAAGCAGCATCTGTTATAGCAAAATACCCAC
ACAAAATAAAGAGTGGAGCTGAAGCTAAGAAATTGCCTGGAGTAGGAACAAAAATTGCTGAAAAGATTGA
TGAGTTTTTAGCAACTGGAAAATTACGTAAACTGGAAAAGATTCGGCAGGATGATACGAGTTCATCCATC
AATTTCCTGACTCGAGTTAGTGGCATTGGTCCATCTGCTGCAAGGAAGTTTGTAGATGAAGGAATTAAAA
CACTAGAAGATCTCAGAAAAAATGAAGATAAATTGAACCATCATCAGCGAATTGGGCTGAAATATTTTGG
GGACTTTGAAAAAAGAATTCCTCGTGAAGAGATGTTACAAATGCAAGATATTGTACTAAATGAAGTTAAA
AAAGTGGATTCTGAATACATTGCTACAGTCTGTGGCAGTTTCAGAAGAGGTGCAGAGTCCAGTGGTGACA
TGGATGTTCTCCTGACCCATCCCAGCTTCACTTCAGAATCAACCGCACAGCCAAAACTGTTACATCAGGT
TGTGGAGCAGTTACAAAAGGTTCATTTTATCACAGATACCCTGTCAAAGGGTGAGACAAAGTTCATGGGT
GTTTGCCAGCTTCCCAGTGCAAATGATGAAAAAGAATATCCACACAGAAGAATTGATATCAGGTTGATAC
CCAAAGATCAGTATTACTGTGGTGTTCTCTATTTCACTGGGAGTGATATTTTCAATAAGAATATGAGGGC
TCATGCCCTAGAAAAGGGTTTCACAATCAATGAGTACACCATCCGTCCCTTGGGAGTCATTGGAGTTGCA
GGAGAACCCCTGCCAGTGGATAGTGAAAAAGACATCTTTGATTACATCCAGTGGAAATACCGGGAACCCA
AGGACCGGAGCGAATGAGCGGCCGCATCGTGACTGACTGACGATCTGCCTCGCGCGTTTCGGTGATGACG
GTGAAAACCTCTGACACATGCAGCTCCCGGAGACGGTCACAGCTTGTCTGTAAGCGGATGCCGGGAGCAG
ACAAGCCCGTCAGGGCGCGTCAGCGGGTGTTGGCGGGTGTCGGGGCGCAGCCATGACCCAGTCACGTAGC
GATAGCGGAGTGTATAATTCTTGAAGACGAAAGGGCCTCGTGATACGCCTATTTTTATAGGTTAATGTCA
TGATAATAATGGTTTCTTAGACGTCAGGTGGCACTTTTCGGGGAAATGTGCGCGGAACCCCTATTTGTTT
ATTTTTCTAAATACATTCAAATATGTATCCGCTCATGAGACAATAACCCTGATAAATGCTTCAATAATAT
TGAAAAAGGAAGAGTATGAGTATTCAACATTTCCGTGTCGCCCTTATTCCCTTTTTTGCGGCATTTTGCC
TTCCTGTTTTTGCTCACCCAGAAACGCTGGTGAAAGTAAAAGATGCTGAAGATCAGTTGGGTGCACGAGT
GGGTTACATCGAACTGGATCTCAACAGCGGTAAGATCCTTGAGAGTTTTCGCCCCGAAGAACGTTTTCCA
ATGATGAGCACTTTTAAAGTTCTGCTATGTGGCGCGGTATTATCCCGTGTTGACGCCGGGCAAGAGCAAC
TCGGTCGCCGCATACACTATTCTCAGAATGACTTGGTTGAGTACTCACCAGTCACAGAAAAGCATCTTAC
GGATGGCATGACAGTAAGAGAATTATGCAGTGCTGCCATAACCATGAGTGATAACACTGCGGCCAACTTA
CTTCTGACAACGATCGGAGGACCGAAGGAGCTAACCGCTTTTTTGCACAACATGGGGGATCATGTAACTC
GCCTTGATCGTTGGGAACCGGAGCTGAATGAAGCCATACCAAACGACGAGCGTGACACCACGATGCCTGC
AGCAATGGCAACAACGTTGCGCAAACTATTAACTGGCGAACTACTTACTCTAGCTTCCCGGCAACAATTA
ATAGACTGGATGGAGGCGGATAAAGTTGCAGGACCACTTCTGCGCTCGGCCCTTCCGGCTGGCTGGTTTA
TTGCTGATAAATCTGGAGCCGGTGAGCGTGGGTCTCGCGGTATCATTGCAGCACTGGGGCCAGATGGTAA
GCCCTCCCGTATCGTAGTTATCTACACGACGGGGAGTCAGGCAACTATGGATGAACGAAATAGACAGATC
GCTGAGATAGGTGCCTCACTGATTAAGCATTGGTAACTGTCAGACCAAGTTTACTCATATATACTTTAGA
TTGATTTAAAACTTCATTTTTAATTTAAAAGGATCTAGGTGAAGATCCTTTTTGATAATCTCATGACCAA
AATCCCTTAACGTGAGTTTTCGTTCCACTGAGCGTCAGACCCCGTAGAAAAGATCAAAGGATCTTCTTGA
GATCCTTTTTTTCTGCGCGTAATCTGCTGCTTGCAAACAAAAAAACCACCGCTACCAGCGGTGGTTTGTT
TGCCGGATCAAGAGCTACCAACTCTTTTTCCGAAGGTAACTGGCTTCAGCAGAGCGCAGATACCAAATAC
TGTCCTTCTAGTGTAGCCGTAGTTAGGCCACCACTTCAAGAACTCTGTAGCACCGCCTACATACCTCGCT
CTGCTAATCCTGTTACCAGTGGCTGCTGCCAGTGGCGATAAGTCGTGTCTTACCGGGTTGGACTCAAGAC
GATAGTTACCGGATAAGGCGCAGCGGTCGGGCTGAACGGGGGGTTCGTGCACACAGCCCAGCTTGGAGCG
AACGACCTACACCGAACTGAGATACCTACAGCGTGAGCTATGAGAAAGCGCCACGCTTCCCGAAGGGAGA
AAGGCGGACAGGTATCCGGTAAGCGGCAGGGTCGGAACAGGAGAGCGCACGAGGGAGCTTCCAGGGGGAA
ACGCCTGGTATCTTTATAGTCCTGTCGGGTTTCGCCACCTCTGACTTGAGCGTCGATTTTTGTGATGCTC
GTCAGGGGGGCGGAGCCTATGGAAAAACGCCAGCAACGCGGCCTTTTTACGGTTCCTGGCCTTTTGCTGG
CCTTTTGCTCACATGTTCTTTCCTGCGTTATCCCCTGATTCTGTGGATAACCGTATTACCGCCTTTGAGT
GAGCTGATACCGCTCGCCGCAGCCGAACGACCGAGCGCAGCGAGTCAGTGAGCGAGGAAGCGGAAGAGCG
CCTGATGCGGTATTTTCTCCTTACGCATCTGTGCGGTATTTCACACCGCATAAATTCCGACACCATCGAA
TGGCGCAAAACCTTTCGCGGTATGGCATGATAGCGCCCGGAAGAGAGTCAATTCAGGGTGGTGAATGTGA
AACCAGTAACGTTATACGATGTCGCAGAGTATGCCGGTGTCTCTTATCAGACCGTTTCCCGCGTGGTGAA
CCAGGCCAGCCACGTTTCTGCGAAAACGCGGGAAAAAGTGGAAGCGGCGATGGCGGAGCTGAATTACATT
CCCAACCGCGTGGCACAACAACTGGCGGGCAAACAGTCGTTGCTGATTGGCGTTGCCACCTCCAGTCTGG
CCCTGCACGCGCCGTCGCAAATTGTCGCGGCGATTAAATCTCGCGCCGATCAACTGGGTGCCAGCGTGGT
GGTGTCGATGGTAGAACGAAGCGGCGTCGAAGCCTGTAAAGCGGCGGTGCACAATCTTCTCGCGCAACGC
GTCAGTGGGCTGATCATTAACTATCCGCTGGATGACCAGGATGCCATTGCTGTGGAAGCTGCCTGCACTA
ATGTTCCGGCGTTATTTCTTGATGTCTCTGACCAGACACCCATCAACAGTATTATTTTCTCCCATGAAGA
CGGTACGCGACTGGGCGTGGAGCATCTGGTCGCATTGGGTCACCAGCAAATCGCGCTGTTAGCGGGCCCA
TTAAGTTCTGTCTCGGCGCGTCTGCGTCTGGCTGGCTGGCATAAATATCTCACTCGCAATCAAATTCAGC
CGATAGCGGAACGGGAAGGCGACTGGAGTGCCATGTCCGGTTTTCAACAAACCATGCAAATGCTGAATGA
GGGCATCGTTCCCACTGCGATGCTGGTTGCCAACGATCAGATGGCGCTGGGCGCAATGCGCGCCATTACC
GAGTCCGGGCTGCGCGTTGGTGCGGATATCTCGGTAGTGGGATACGACGATACCGAAGACAGCTCATGTT
ATATCCCGCCGTTAACCACCATCAAACAGGATTTTCGCCTGCTGGGGCAAACCAGCGTGGACCGCTTGCT
GCAACTCTCTCAGGGCCAGGCGGTGAAGGGCAATCAGCTGTTG
Features (pLannotate 1.2.2; 18 found; start..end, strand, type, name):
    139..160     +  protein_bind   CAP binding site: CAP binding activates transcription in the presence of cAMP. E. coli catabolite activator protein
    175..205     +  promoter       lac promoter: promoter for the E. coli lac operon
    213..229     +  protein_bind   lac operator: The lac repressor binds to the lac operator to inhibit transcription in E. coli. This inhibition can be relieved by adding lactose or isopropyl-β-D-thiogalactopyranoside (IPTG). lac repressor encoded by lacI
    249..422     +  CDS            lacZα: LacZα fragment of β-galactosidase; lacZ fragment
    686..802     -  CDS            yciV (fragment): RNAAM_ECOLI - Also known as trpH From Escherichia coli (strain K12).
    878..906     +  promoter       tac promoter: strong E. coli promoter; hybrid between the trp and lac UV5 promoters
    914..930     +  protein_bind   lac operator: The lac repressor binds to the lac operator to inhibit transcription in E. coli. This inhibition can be relieved by adding lactose or isopropyl-β-D-thiogalactopyranoside (IPTG). lac repressor encoded by lacI
    953..1606    +  CDS            GST26_SCHJA: Experimental evidence at protein level: Swiss-Prot protein existence level 1. GST isoenzymes appear to play a central role in the parasite detoxification system. Other functions are also suspected including a role in increasing the solubility of haematin in the parasite gut. From Schistosoma japonicum (Blood fluke).
   1631..1651    +  CDS            TEV site: tobacco etch virus (TEV) protease recognition and cleavage site
   1670..2674    +  CDS            POLB: DPOLB_HUMAN - Experimental evidence at protein level: Swiss-Prot protein existence level 1. Repair polymerase that plays a key role in base-excision repair. Has 5'-deoxyribose-5-phosphate lyase (dRP lyase) activity that removes the 5' sugar phosphate and also acts as a DNA polymerase that adds one nucleotide to the 3' end of the arising single-nucleotide gap. Conducts 'gap-filling' DNA synthesis in a stepwise distributive fashion rather than in a processive fashion as for other DNA polymerases. From Homo sapiens (Human).
   2705..2744    +  CDS            rop (fragment): Rop protein, which maintains plasmids at low copy number; rop
   2846..2886    +  misc_feature   bom (fragment): basis of mobility region from pBR322
   2991..3095    +  promoter       AmpR promoter: bla
   3096..3956    +  CDS            AmpR: β-lactamase; bla; confers resistance to ampicillin, carbenicillin, and related antibiotics
   4127..4715    +  rep_origin     ori: high-copy-number ColE1/pMB1/pBR322/pUC origin of replication
   4901..4952    -  misc_feature   bom (fragment): basis of mobility region from pBR322
   4959..5036    +  promoter       lacI promoter: lacI
   5037..126     +  CDS            lacI (across the origin): lac repressor; lacI; The lac repressor binds to the lac operator to inhibit transcription in E. coli. This inhibition can be relieved by adding lactose or isopropyl-β-D-thiogalactopyranoside (IPTG).
