[The description below was written by a language model from this plasmid's Addgene catalogue record and pLannotate feature annotations shown in this document.]
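Description:
pGEX4T3-GST-PolB(K206A/K244A/T304I) is a 5,993 bp bacterial expression plasmid built on the pGEX4T3 backbone for producing a mutant form of human DNA polymerase beta (POLB) as a glutathione S-transferase fusion in E. coli. It replicates from a ColE1/pMB1-type origin and is selected with ampicillin through the β-lactamase (AmpR) gene and its own promoter. Short remnants of pBR322 sequences (bom and rop fragments), a lac promoter/lacZα segment and a small yciV fragment are also annotated, and appear to be backbone carry-over rather than functional parts of the expression design.

The expression cassette is driven by the tac promoter, a strong trp/lac hybrid, followed by a lac operator. The plasmid carries its own lacI gene with its promoter, so transcription is held off by lac repressor until it is relieved by IPTG. Downstream lies the Schistosoma japonicum GST coding sequence, then a TEV protease recognition site, then the 1,005 bp POLB open reading frame, which was cloned between SalI and NotI sites. GST therefore sits at the N terminus, allowing affinity capture on glutathione resin, and TEV cleavage can release polymerase beta from the tag. The insert carries three substitutions, K206A, K244A and T304I; the record does not explain the functional consequence of each change. The associated study concerns regulation of polymerase beta stability and sub-cellular localization through its interactions with NQO1 and XRCC1 under oxidative stress. The construct is thus suited to purifying recombinant mutant protein for biochemical or interaction assays related to this base-excision repair enzyme.
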