Addgene plasmid #177134: pGEX4T3-GST-PolB(K206A/K244A/T304I)
Purpose: Bacterial vector for expression of an N-terminal GST fusion of PolB(K206A/K244A/T304I) with a TEV protease site located between the GST tag and PolB(K206A/K244A/T304I)
Depositing lab: Robert Sobol. Depositing organization: University of South Alabama, Mitchell Cancer Institute. Publication: Stability and sub-cellular localization of DNA polymerase beta is regulated by interactions with NQO1 and XRCC1 in response to oxidative stress. Fang Q, Andrews J, Sharma N, Wilk A, Clark J, Slyskova J, Koczor CA, Lans H, Prakash A, Sobol RW. Nucleic Acids Res. 2019 Jul 9;47(12):6269-6286. doi: 10.1093/nar/gkz293. PubMed 31287140.
Backbone
  Vector backbone: pGEX4T3
  Backbone manufacturer: Sigma
  Total vector size (bp): 5993
  Vector type: Bacterial Expression
Growth in bacteria
  Bacterial resistance: Ampicillin, 100 μg/mL
  Growth temperature: 37°C
  Growth strain: DH5alpha
  Growth instructions: use BL21-Codonplus-RP for protein expression
  Copy number: Unknown
Gene/Insert
  Gene/Insert name: PolB
  Species: H. sapiens (human)
  Insert size (bp): 1005
  Entrez Gene: POLB
  Promoter: Tac
  Tag / fusion protein: GST (N terminal on insert)
  Cloning method: Restriction Enzyme; 5′ cloning site SalI (unknown if destroyed); 3′ cloning site NotI (unknown if destroyed)
  Sequencing primers: 5′ TCCCGGGTCGACATGAGCAAACGGAAGGCGCCG; 3′ CACGATGCGGCCGCTCATTCGCTCCGGTCCTTGGG
Terms and licenses: Academic/Nonprofit Terms; Industry Terms: Not Available to Industry
How to cite: pGEX4T3-GST-PolB(K206A/K244A/T304I) was a gift from Robert Sobol (Addgene plasmid # 177134 ; http://n2t.net/addgene:177134 ; RRID:Addgene_177134)
